>Addgene plasmid #47426 | GFP-Rab35 S22N inactive | addgene full sequence | sequence record 254781 | Addgene NGS Result
CGTTACATAACTTACGGTAAATGGCCCGCCTGGCTGACCGCCCAACGACCCCCGCCCATTGACGTCAATA
ATGACGTATGTTCCCATAGTAACGCCAATAGGGACTTTCCATTGACGTCAATGGGTGGAGTATTTACGGT
AAACTGCCCACTTGGCAGTACATCAAGTGTATCATATGCCAAGTACGCCCCCTATTGACGTCAATGACGG
TAAATGGCCCGCCTGGCATTATGCCCAGTACATGACCTTATGGGACTTTCCTACTTGGCAGTACATCTAC
GTATTAGTCATCGCTATTACCATGGTGATGCGGTTTTGGCAGTACATCAATGGGCGTGGATAGCGGTTTG
ACTCACGGGGATTTCCAAGTCTCCACCCCATTGACGTCAATGGGAGTTTGTTTTGGCACCAAAATCAACG
GGACTTTCCAAAATGTCGTAACAACTCCGCCCCATTGACGCAAATGGGCGGTAGGCGTGTACGGTGGGAG
GTCTATATAAGCAGAGCTGGTTTAGTGAACCGTCAGATCCGCTAGCGCTACCGGTCGCCACCATGGTGAG
CAAGGGCGAGGAGCTGTTCACCGGGGTGGTGCCCATCCTGGTCGAGCTGGACGGCGACGTAAACGGCCAC
AAGTTCAGCGTGTCCGGCGAGGGCGAGGGCGATGCCACCTACGGCAAGCTGACCCTGAAGTTCATCTGCA
CCACCGGCAAGCTGCCCGTGCCCTGGCCCACCCTCGTGACCACCCTGACCTACGGCGTGCAGTGCTTCAG
CCGCTACCCCGACCACATGAAGCAGCACGACTTCTTCAAGTCCGCCATGCCCGAAGGCTACGTCCAGGAG
CGCACCATCTTCTTCAAGGACGACGGCAACTACAAGACCCGCGCCGAGGTGAAGTTCGAGGGCGACACCC
TGGTGAACCGCATCGAGCTGAAGGGCATCGACTTCAAGGAGGACGGCAACATCCTGGGGCACAAGCTGGA
GTACAACTACAACAGCCACAACGTCTATATCATGGCCGACAAGCAGAAGAACGGCATCAAGGTGAACTTC
AAGATCCGCCACAACATCGAGGACGGCAGCGTGCAGCTCGCCGACCACTACCAGCAGAACACCCCCATCG
GCGACGGCCCCGTGCTGCTGCCCGACAACCACTACCTGAGCACCCAGTCCGCCCTGAGCAAAGACCCCAA
CGAGAAGCGCGATCACATGGTCCTGCTGGAGTTCGTGACCGCCGCCGGGATCACTCTCGGCATGGACGAG
CTGTACAAGTCCGGACTCAGATCCATGGCCCGGGACTACGACCACCTCTTCAAGCTGCTCATCATCGGCG
ACAGCGGTGTGGGCAAGAACAGTTTACTGTTGCGTTTTGCAGACAACACTTTCTCAGGCAGCTACATCAC
CACGATCGGAGTGGATTTCAAGATCCGGACCGTGGAGATCAACGGGGAGAAGGTGAAGCTGCAGATCTGG
GACACAGCGGGGCAGGAGCGCTTCCGCACCATCACCTCCACGTATTATCGGGGGACCCACGGGGTCATTG
TGGTTTACGACGTCACCAGTGCCGAGTCCTTTGTCAACGTCAAGCGGTGGCTTCACGAAATCAACCAGAA
CTGTGATGATGTGTGCCGAATATTAGTGGGTAATAAGAATGACGACCCTGAGCGGAAGGTGGTGGAGACG
GAAGATGCCTACAAATTCGCCGGGCAGATGGGCATCCAGTTGTTCGAGACCAGCGCCAAGGAGAATGTCA
ACGTGGAAGAGATGTTCAACTGCATCACGGAGCTGGTCCTCCGAGCAAAGAAAGACAACCTGGCAAAACA
GCAGCAGCAACAACAGAACGATGTGGTGAAGCTCACGAAGAACAGTAAACGAAAGAAACGCTGCTGCTAA
GAATTCTGCAGTCGACGGTACCGCGGGCCCGGGATCCACCGGATCTAGATAACTGATCATAATCAGCCAT
ACCACATTTGTAGAGGTTTTACTTGCTTTAAAAAACCTCCCACACCTCCCCCTGAACCTGAAACATAAAA
TGAATGCAATTGTTGTTGTTAACTTGTTTATTGCAGCTTATAATGGTTACAAATAAAGCAATAGCATCAC
AAATTTCACAAATAAAGCATTTTTTTCACTGCATTCTAGTTGTGGTTTGTCCAAACTCATCAATGTATCT
TAACGCGTAAATTGTAAGCGTTAATATTTTGTTAAAATTCGCGTTAAATTTTTGTTAAATCAGCTCATTT
TTTAACCAATAGGCCGAAATCGGCAAAATCCCTTATAAATCAAAAGAATAGACCGAGATAGGGT
[37 nt withheld, positions 2305-2341]
AAAGAACGTGGACTCCAACGTCAAAGG
[49 nt withheld, positions 2369-2417]
T
[91 nt withheld, positions 2419-2509]
G
[124 nt withheld, positions 2511-2634]
CAGGTGGCACTTTTCGGGGAAATGTGCGCGGAACCCCTATTTGTTTATTTTTCTAAATACATTCAAATAT
GTATCCGCTCATGAGACAATAACCCTGATAAATGCTTCAATAATATTGAAAAAGGAAGAGTCCTGAGGCG
GAAAGAACCAGCTGTGGAATGTGTGTCAGTTAGGGTGTGGAAAGTCCCCAGGCTCCCCAGCAGGCAGAAG
TATGCAAAGCATGCATCTCAATTAGTCAGCAACCAGGTGTGGAAAGTCCCCAGGCTCCCCAGCAGGCAGA
AGTATGCAAAGCATGCATCTCAATTAGTCAGCAACCATAGTCCCGCCCCTAACTCCGCCCATCCCGCCCC
TAACTCCGCCCAGTTCCGCCCATTCTCCGCCCCATGGCTGACTAATTTTTTTTATTTATGCAGAGGCCGA
GGCCGCCTCGGCCTCTGAGCTATTCCAGAAGTAGTGAGGAGGCTTTTTTGGAGGCCTAGGCTTTTGCAAA
GATCGATCAAGAGACAGGATGAGGATCGTTTCGCATGATTGAACAAGATGGATTGCACGCAGGTTCTCCG
GCCGCTTGGGTGGAGAGGCTATTCGGCTATGACTGGGCACAACAGACAATCGGCTGCTCTGATGCCGCCG
TGTTCCGGCTGTCAGCGCAGGGGCGCCCGGTTCTTTTTGTCAAGACCGACCTGTCCGGTGCCCTGAATGA
ACTGCAAGACGAGGCAGCGCGGCTATCGTGGCTGGCCACGACGGGCGTTCCTTGCGCAGCTGTGCTCGAC
GTTGTCACTGAAGCGGGAAGGGACTGGCTGCTATTGGGCGAAGTGCCGGGGCAGGATCTCCTGTCATCTC
ACCTTGCTCCTGCCGAGAAAGTATCCATCATGGCTGATGCAATGCGGCGGCTGCATACGCTTGATCCGGC
TACCTGCCCATTCGACCACCAAGCGAAACATCGCATCGAGCGAGCACGTACTCGGATGGAAGCCGGTCTT
GTCGATCAGGATGATCTGGACGAAGAGCATCAGGGGCTCGCGCCAGCCGAACTGTTCGCCAGGCTCAAGG
CGAGCATGCCCGACGGCGAGGATCTCGTCGTGACCCATGGCGATGCCTGCTTGCCGAATATCATGGTGGA
AAATGGCCGCTTTTCTGGATTCATCGACTGTGGCCGGCTGGGTGTGGCGGACCGCTATCAGGACATAGCG
TTGGCTACCCGTGATATTGCTGAAGAGCTTGGCGGCGAATGGGCTGACCGCTTCCTCGTGCTTTACGGTA
TCGCCGCTCCCGATTCGCAGCGCATCGCCTTCTATCGCCTTCTTGACGAGTTCTTCTGAGCGGGACTCTG
GGGTTCGAAATGACCGACCAAGCGACGCCCAACCTGCCATCACGAGATTTCGATTCCACCGCCGCCTTCT
ATGAAAGGTTGGGCTTCGGAATCGTTTTCCGGGACGCCGGCTGGATGATCCTCCAGCGCGGGGATCTCAT
GCTGGAGTTCTTCGCCCACCCTAGGGGGAGGCTAACTGAAACACGGAAGGAGACAATACCGGAAGGAACC
CGCGCTATGACGGCAATAAAAAGACAGAATAAAACGCACGGTGTTGGGTCGTTTGTTCATAAACGCGGGG
TTCGGTCCCAGGGCTGGCACTCTGTCGATACCCCACCGAGACCCCATTGGGGCCAATACGCCCGCGTTTC
TTCCTTTTCCCCACCCCACCCCCCAAGTTCGGGTGAAGGCCCAGGGCTCGCAGCCAACGTCGGGGCGGCA
GGCCCTGCCATAGCCTCAGGTTACTCATATATACTTTAGATTGATTTAAAACTTCATTTTTAATTTAAAA
GGATCTAGGTGAAGATCCTTTTTGATAATCTCATGACCAAAATCCCTTAACGTGAGTTTTCGTTCCACTG
AGCGTCAGACCCCGTAGAAAAGATCAAAGGATCTTCTTGAGATCCTTTTTTTCTGCGCGTAATCTGCTGC
TTGCAAACAAAAAAACCACCGCTACCAGCGGTGGTTTGTTTGCCGGATCAAGAGCTACCAACTCTTTTTC
CGAAGGTAACTGGCTTCAGCAGAGCGCAGATACCAAATACTGTTCTTCTAGTGTAGCCGTAGTTAGGCCA
CCACTTCAAGAACTCTGTAGCACCGCCTACATACCTCGCTCTGCTAATCCTGTTACCAGTGGCTGCTGCC
AGTGGCGATAAGTCGTGTCTTACCGGGTTGGACTCAAGACGATAGTTACCGGATAAGGCGCAGCGGTCGG
GCTGAACGGGGGGTTCGTGCACACAGCCCAGCTTGGAGCGAACGACCTACACCGAACTGAGATACCTACA
GCGTGAGCTATGAGAAAGCGCCACGCTTCCCGAAGGGAGAAAGGCGGACAGGTATCCGGTAAGCGGCAGG
GTCGGAACAGGAGAGCGCACGAGGGAGCTTCCAGGGGGAAACGCCTGGTATCTTTATAGTCCTGTCGGGT
TTCGCCACCTCTGACTTGAGCGTCGATTTTTGTGATGCTCGTCAGGGGGGCGGAGCCTATGGAAAAACGC
CAGCAACGCGGCCTTTTTACGGTTCCTGGCCTTTTGCTGGCCTTTTGCTCACATGTTCTTTCCTGCGTTA
TCCCCTGATTCTGTGGATAACCGTATTACCGCCATGCATTAGTTATTAATAGTAATCAATTACGGGGTCA
TTAGTTCATAGCCCATATATGGAGTTCCG
Features (pLannotate 1.2.2; 16 found; start..end, strand, type, name):
      1..304     +  enhancer       CMV enhancer: human cytomegalovirus immediate early enhancer
    305..508     +  promoter       CMV promoter: human cytomegalovirus (CMV) immediate early promoter
    553..1269    +  CDS            EGFP: EGFP is a basic (constitutively fluorescent) green fluorescent protein published in 1996, derived from Aequorea victoria. It is reported to be a rapidly-maturing weak dimer with moderate acid sensitivity.
   1285..1887    +  CDS            RAB35: RAB35_HUMAN - Also known as RAB1C, RAY. Experimental evidence at protein level: Swiss-Prot protein existence level 1. The small GTPases Rab are key regulators of intracellular membrane trafficking, from the formation of transport vesicles to their fusion with membranes. Rabs cycle between an inactive GDP-bound form and an active GTP-bound form that is able to recruit to membranes different sets of downstream effectors directly responsible for vesicle formation, movement, tethering and fusion. That Rab is involved in the process of endocytosis and is an essential rate-limiting regulator of the
   1891..1927    +  misc_feature   MCS (fragment): multiple cloning site
   1944..2028    +  CDS            large T antigen (fragment): large T antigen from SV40 (simian virus 40)
   2051..2172    +  polyA_signal   SV40 poly(A) signal: SV40 polyadenylation signal
   2206..2634    -  rep_origin     f1 ori (sequence partly withheld): f1 bacteriophage origin of replication; arrow indicates direction of (+) strand synthesis
   2661..2765    +  promoter       AmpR promoter: bla
   2767..3124    +  promoter       SV40 promoter: SV40 enhancer and early promoter
   3159..3953    +  CDS            NeoR/KanR: aminoglycoside phosphotransferase from Tn5; aph(3')-II (or nptII); confers resistance to neomycin, kanamycin, and G418 (Geneticin®)
   3974..4126    +  CDS            ble (fragment): BLE_KLEPN - Experimental evidence at protein level: Swiss-Prot protein existence level 1. Binding protein with a strong affinity to the bleomycin family of antibiotics. Binds to CL990; an antimitotic-antibiotic compound. From Klebsiella pneumoniae.
   4185..4232    +  polyA_signal   HSV TK poly(A) signal: herpes simplex virus thymidine kinase polyadenylation signal (Cole and Stacy, 1985)
   4323..4339    -  polyA_signal   bGH poly(A) signal (fragment): bovine growth hormone polyadenylation signal
   4561..5149    +  rep_origin     ori: high-copy-number ColE1/pMB1/pBR322/pUC origin of replication
   5264..5323    +  enhancer       CMV enhancer (fragment): human cytomegalovirus immediate early enhancer
