[The description below was written by a language model from this plasmid's Addgene catalogue record and pLannotate feature annotations shown in this document.]
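Description:
GFP-Rab35 S22N inactive is a mammalian expression plasmid built on the Clontech pEGFP-C1 backbone that produces human RAB35 carrying the S22N substitution, fused at its N terminus to EGFP. The full sequenced plasmid is about 5.3 kb. Transcription of the fusion is driven by the human cytomegalovirus immediate early enhancer and promoter, with EGFP placed first, a short linker, and then the roughly 600 bp RAB35 coding sequence, followed by the remnant of the multiple cloning site and an SV40 polyadenylation signal. Keeping the tag at the N terminus leaves the C terminus of the Rab free, which is where Rab GTPases are generally lipid-modified for membrane attachment.

Propagation in E. coli relies on a high-copy ColE1/pUC-type origin, and an f1 origin is also present. A single NeoR/KanR (Tn5 aminoglycoside phosphotransferase) gene serves both hosts: a bacterial bla-type promoter gives kanamycin resistance in bacteria, while the adjacent SV40 enhancer/early promoter and an HSV TK polyadenylation signal allow G418 selection of stably transfected mammalian cells. The short ble, bGH poly(A) and large T antigen fragments in the annotation appear to be partial matches to backbone sequence rather than functional elements.

Rab GTPases cycle between GDP-bound inactive and GTP-bound active states, and the record labels S22N as the inactive form. The construct is therefore suited to visualising the localisation of inactive Rab35 by fluorescence and to perturbing Rab35-dependent endocytic trafficking. The associated study concerned the interplay of Rab35 and Arf6 in cargo recycling, cell adhesion and migration.
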