Addgene plasmid #47426: GFP-Rab35 S22N inactive
Depositing lab: Peter McPherson. Depositing organization: McGill University. Publication: Interplay between Rab35 and Arf6 controls cargo recycling to coordinate cell adhesion and migration. Allaire PD, Seyed Sadr M, Chaineau M, Seyed Sadr E, Konefal S, Fotouhi M, Maret D, Ritter B, Del Maestro RF, McPherson PS. J Cell Sci. 2013 Feb 1;126(Pt 3):722-31. doi: 10.1242/jcs.112375. Epub 2012 Dec 21. PubMed 23264734.
Backbone
  Vector backbone: pEGFP-C1
  Backbone manufacturer: clontech
  Backbone size w/o insert (bp): 4731
  Vector type: Mammalian Expression
Growth in bacteria
  Bacterial resistance: Kanamycin, 50 μg/mL
  Growth temperature: 37°C
  Growth strain: DH5alpha
  Copy number: High Copy
Gene/Insert
  Gene/Insert name: Rab35 S22N (alt name: Rab35)
  Species: H. sapiens (human)
  Insert size (bp): 600
  Mutation: S22N inactive
  Entrez Gene: RAB35 (a.k.a. H-ray, RAB1C, RAY)
  Promoter: CMV
  Tag / fusion protein: GFP (N terminal on backbone)
  Cloning method: Unknown
  Sequencing primers: 5′ EGFP-C; 3′ SV40pA-R
Terms and licenses: Academic/Nonprofit Terms; Industry Terms: Not Available to Industry
How to cite: GFP-Rab35 S22N inactive was a gift from Peter McPherson (Addgene plasmid # 47426 ; http://n2t.net/addgene:47426 ; RRID:Addgene_47426)
