>Addgene plasmid #47426 | GFP-Rab35 S22N inactive | addgene partial sequence | sequence record 68226 | SV40pA-R 5'-GAAATTTGTGATGCTATTGC-3'
AGTTAACAACAACAATTGCATTCATTTTATGTTTCAGGTTCAGGGGGAGGTGTGGGAGGTTTTTTAAAGC
AAGTAAAACCTCTACAAATGTGGTATGGCTGATTATGATCAGTTATCTAGATCCGGTGGATCCCGGGCCC
GCGGTACCGTCGACTGCAGAATTCTTAGCAGCAGCGTTTCTTTCGTTTACTGTTCTTCGTGAGCTTCACC
ACATCGTTCTGTTGTTGCTGCTGCTGTTTTGCCAGGTTGTCTTTCTTTGCTCGGAGGACCAGCTCCGTGA
TGCAGTTGAACATCTCTTCCACGTTGACATTCTCCTTGGCGCTGGTCTCGAACAACTGGATGCCCATCTG
CCCGGCGAATTTGTAGGCATCTTCCGTCTCCACCACCTTCCGCTCAGGGTCGTCATTCTTATTACCCACT
AATATTCGGCACACATCATCACAGTTCTGGTTGATTTCGTGAAGCCACCGCTTGACGTTGACAAAGGACT
CGGCACTGGTGACGTCGTAAACCACAATGACCCCGTGGGTCCCCCGATAATACGTGGAGGTGATGGTGCG
GAAGCGCTCCTGCCCCGCTGTGTCCCAGATCTGCAGCTTCACCTTCTCCCCGTTGATCTCCACGGTCCGG
ATCTTGAAATCCACTCCGATCGTGGTGATGTAGCTGCCTGAGAAAGTGTTGTCTGCAAAACGCAACAGTA
AACTGTTCTTGCCCACACCGCTGTCGCCGATGATGAGCAGCTTGAAGAGGTGGTCGTAGTCCCGGGCCAT
GGATCTGAGTCCGGACTTGTACAGCTCGTCCATGCCGAGAGTGATCCCGGCGGCGGTCACGAACTCCAGC
AGGAC
